Addgene plasmid #224195: AiP15355 - pAAV-AiE0784m-minBG-DIO-SYFP2-WPRE3-BGHpA (Alias: CN5355)
Purpose: AiE0784m is an enhancer sequence, designed to drive Cre dependent AAV-mediated transgene expression in striatal MSNs
Depositing lab: Allen Institute for Brain Science & Jonathan Ting. Depositing organization: Allen Institute. Publication: Enhancer AAV toolbox for accessing and perturbing striatal cell types and circuits. Hunker AC, Wirthlin ME, Gill G, Johansen NJ, Hooper M, Omstead V, Vargas S, Lerma MN, Taskin N, Weed N, Laird WD, Bishaw YM, Bendrick JL, Gore BB, Ben-Simon Y, Opitz-Araya X, Martinez RA, Way SW, Thyagarajan B, Otto S, Sanchez REA, Alexander JR, Amaya A, Amster A, Arbuckle J, Ayala A, Baker PM, Barcelli T, Barta S, Bertagnolli D, Bielstein C, Bishwakarma P, Bowlus J, Boyer G, Brouner K, Casian B, Casper T, Chakka AB, Chakrabarty R, Chong P, Clark M, Colbert K, Daniel S, Dawe T, Departee M, DiValentin P, Donadio NP, Dotson NI, Dwivedi D, Egdorf T, Fliss T, Gary A, Goldy J, Grasso C, Groce EL, Gudsnuk K, Han W, Haradon Z, Hastings S, Helback O, Ho WV, Huang C, Johnson T, Jones DL, Juneau Z, Kenney J, Leibly M, Li S, Liang E, Loeffler H, Lusk NA, Madigan Z, Malloy J, Malone J, McCue R, Melchor J, Mich JK, Moosman S, Morin E, Naidoo R, Newman D, Ngo K, Nguyen K, Oster AL, Ouellette B, Oyama AA, Pena N, Pham T, Phillips E, Pom C, Potekhina L, Ransford S, Ray PL, Reding M, Rette DF, Reynoldson C, Rimorin C, Sigler AR, Rocha DB, Ronellenfitch K, Ruiz A, Sawyer L, Sevigny JP, Shapovalova NV, Shepard N, Shulga L, Soliman S, Staats B, Taormina MJ, Tieu M, Wang Y, Wilkes J, Wood T, Zhou T, Williford A, Dee N, Mollenkopf T, Ng L, Esposito L, Kalmbach BE, Yao S, Ariza J, Collman F, Mufti S, Smith K, Waters J, Ersing I, Patrick M, Zeng H, Lein ES, Kojima Y, Horwitz G, Owen SF, Levi BP, Daigle TL, Tasic B, Bakken TE, Ting JT. Neuron. 2025 May 21;113(10):1507-1524.e17. doi: 10.1016/j.neuron.2025.04.035. PubMed 40403704.
Backbone
  Vector backbone: rAAV
  Vector type: AAV
Growth in bacteria
  Bacterial resistance: Ampicillin, 100 μg/mL
  Growth temperature: 30°C
  Growth strain: NEB Stable
  Copy number: High Copy
Gene/Insert
  Gene/Insert name: SYFP2
  Species: Synthetic
  Cloning method: Restriction Enzyme; 5′ cloning site unknown (unknown if destroyed)
Terms and licenses: Academic/Nonprofit Terms; Industry Terms: Not Available to Industry
Depositor comments: Allen Institute plasmid alias: CN5355 . This work supported by NIH BRAIN Initiative grant UF1MH128339.
How to cite: AiP15355 - pAAV-AiE0784m-minBG-DIO-SYFP2-WPRE3-BGHpA (Alias: CN5355) was a gift from Allen Institute for Brain Science & Jonathan Ting (Addgene plasmid # 224195 ; http://n2t.net/addgene:224195 ; RRID:Addgene_224195)
