[The description below was written by a language model from this plasmid's Addgene catalogue record and pLannotate feature annotations shown in this document.]
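Description:
AiP15355 - pAAV-AiE0784m-minBG-DIO-SYFP2-WPRE3-BGHpA (alias CN5355) is a recombinant AAV transfer plasmid of about 5.6 kb, built to give Cre-dependent reporter expression in striatal medium spiny neurons. It is propagated in bacteria through a high-copy ColE1/pUC-type origin with ampicillin selection (AmpR under its own bla promoter), and the backbone also carries an f1 phage origin. AAV2 inverted terminal repeats flank the expression cassette and define the genome that is packaged into AAV particles. The annotation detects one full-length ITR downstream of the cassette and only short ITR fragments at the upstream end.

According to the name and stated purpose, expression is driven by the AiE0784m enhancer coupled to a minimal β-globin promoter (minBG). Neither element is annotated, but they presumably occupy the unannotated stretch between the upstream ITR fragments and the first lox site. The payload is SYFP2, a fast-maturing monomeric yellow fluorescent protein, placed in reverse orientation between oppositely oriented pairs of lox2272 and loxP sites, the classic DIO/FLEx arrangement. Without Cre, the coding sequence is antisense to the promoter and is not expressed. Cre inverts the cassette through one lox pair and then excises a site from the other pair, locking SYFP2 in the sense orientation.

A WPRE element and a polyadenylation signal follow to enhance transcript stability and 3' end processing. The name specifies the shortened WPRE3 and a BGH poly(A), whereas the sequence annotation reports a full-length-type WPRE (about 590 bp) and an hGH poly(A) signal, a discrepancy the record does not resolve. The construct serves intersectional labelling, restricting fluorescence to cells where both enhancer activity and Cre are present.
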