Features (pLannotate 1.2.2; 21 found; start..end, strand, type, name):
     12..39      +  repeat_region  AAV2 ITR (fragment): inverted terminal repeat of adeno-associated virus serotype 2 inverted
     68..95      +  repeat_region  AAV2 ITR (fragment): inverted terminal repeat of adeno-associated virus serotype 2 inverted
    693..711     +  misc_feature   MCS (fragment): pUC18/19 multiple cloning site
    718..751     +  protein_bind   lox2272: Cre-mediated recombination occurs in the 8-bp core sequence (GGATACTT). lox2272 sites are compatible with each other, but incompatible with loxP or loxN sites (Lee and Saito, 1988). Cre recombinase
    752..801     -  intron         β-globin intron (fragment): internally truncated intron from human β-globin
    802..835     +  protein_bind   loxP: Cre-mediated recombination occurs in the 8-bp core sequence (GCATACAT). Cre recombinase
    853..1569    -  CDS            SYFP2: SYFP2 is a basic (constitutively fluorescent) yellow fluorescent protein published in 2006, derived from Aequorea victoria. It is reported to be a very rapidly-maturing monomer with moderate acid sensitivity.
   1592..1625    -  protein_bind   lox2272: Cre-mediated recombination occurs in the 8-bp core sequence (GGATACTT). lox2272 sites are compatible with each other, but incompatible with loxP or loxN sites (Lee and Saito, 1988). Cre recombinase
   1626..1675    -  intron         β-globin intron (fragment): internally truncated intron from human β-globin
   1676..1709    -  protein_bind   loxP: Cre-mediated recombination occurs in the 8-bp core sequence (GCATACAT). Cre recombinase
   1710..1734    +  misc_feature   MCS (fragment): pBluescript multiple cloning site
   1734..2322    +  misc_feature   WPRE: woodchuck hepatitis virus posttranscriptional regulatory element
   2354..2830    +  polyA_signal   hGH poly(A) signal: human growth hormone polyadenylation signal
   2870..3010    +  repeat_region  AAV2 ITR: inverted terminal repeat of adeno-associated virus serotype 2 inverted
   3015..3066    -  misc_feature   bom (fragment): basis of mobility region from pBR322
   3085..3540    +  rep_origin     f1 ori (sequence partly withheld): f1 bacteriophage origin of replication; arrow indicates direction of (+) strand synthesis
   3541..3590    -  misc_feature   bom (fragment): basis of mobility region from pBR322
   3692..3727    -  CDS            rop (fragment): Rop protein, which maintains plasmids at low copy number; rop
   3822..3926    +  promoter       AmpR promoter: bla
   3927..4787    +  CDS            AmpR: β-lactamase; bla; confers resistance to ampicillin, carbenicillin, and related antibiotics
   4958..5546    +  rep_origin     ori: high-copy-number ColE1/pMB1/pBR322/pUC origin of replication
>Addgene plasmid #224195 | AiP15355 - pAAV-AiE0784m-minBG-DIO-SYFP2-WPRE3-BGHpA (Alias: CN5355) | addgene full sequence | sequence record 446782 | Addgene NGS Result
CCTGCAGGCAGCTGCGCGCTCGCTCGCTCACTGAGGCCGCCCGGGCGTCGGGCGACCTTTGGTCGCCCGG
CCTCAGTGAGCGAGCGAGCGCGCAGAGAGGGAGTGGCCAACTCCATCACTAGGGGTTCCTGCGGCCGCAC
GCGTAGGAACTGGACACACAAAGCCTTTCTCGTTTTTTCTTCCTCCCTGTGTTTCGGTCCAGGGGTCCTA
AGTGTGTAGCTCCCGGGGAGATGTGGGACTGTTCTCACCCAGAAAGAGGAACTAGAACCACAAGAGCCTA
ACCCCCCACGGTGGGAAGACACTCTGTGGCATCACCGGGAGGGGAGGCCAGGTGTGGGCAACTGCAGCTA
TTTCTAATCCACCAGAGGAAAGAGAGCTTTGACTGCTTGAAAAGCAGGCTGATTGTCAGGGGCGGAACCC
AGCTCAGAGCTGTCAGGGAAGCTCCTGGCAGGGGGTGGAGACAGGGGGCTTGGACTGACAGGCCTGTGAT
TTTGAAAGAAATGTCTTTAAGAGAGTGACTTAAAGTAGGAGAGAAATATTATTATTAGGTAATGCCTGTC
AGGTTATATTTTTTTTTGATGTGTTCTTGGTATTTCATAATCATTTTGCCTTTAGATGGTAAGCCCTTCC
TGGTGAGCTCGGGCTGGGCATAAAAGTCAGGGCAGAGCCATCTATTGCTTACATTTGCTTCTGGGATCCT
CTAGAGTCGACTCCGGAATAACTTCGTATAGGATACTTTATACGAAGTTATGCAGAATGGTAGCTGGATT
GTAGCTGCTATTAGCAATATGAAACCTCTTAATAACTTCGTATAGCATACATTATACGAAGTTATGGCGC
GCCGTCGACTTACTTGTACAGCTCGTCCATGCCGAGAGTGATCCCGGCGGCGGTCACGAACTCCAGCAGG
ACCATGTGATCGCGCTTCTCGTTGGGGTCTTTGCTCAGCTTGGACTGGTAGCTCAGGTAGTGGTTGTCGG
GCAGCAGCACGGGGCCGTCGCCGATGGGGGTGTTCTGCTGGTAGTGGTCGGCGAGCTGCACGCCGCCGTC
CTCGATGTTGTGGCGGATCTTGAAGTTGGCCTTGATGCCGTTCTTCTGCTTGTCGGCGGTGATATAGACG
TTGTGGCTGTTGTAGTTGTACTCCAGCTTGTGCCCCAGGATGTTGCCGTCCTCCTTGAAGTCGATGCCCT
TCAGCTCGATGCGGTTCACCAGGGTGTCGCCCTCGAACTTCACCTCGGCGCGGGTCTTGTAGTTGCCGTC
GTCCTTGAAGAAGATGGTGCGCTCCTGGACGTAGCCTTCGGGCATGGCGGACTTGAAGAAGTCGTGCTGC
TTCATGTGGTCGGGGTAGCGGGCGAAGCACTGCACGCCGTAGCCCAGGGTGGTCACGAGGGTGGGCCAGG
GCACGGGCAGCTTGCCGGTGGTGCAGATCAGCTTCAGGGTCAGCTTGCCGTAGGTGGCATCGCCCTCGCC
CTCGCCGGACACGCTGAACTTGTGGCCGTTTACGTCGCCGTCCAGCTCGACCAGGATGGGCACCACCCCG
GTGAACAGCTCCTCGCCCTTGCTCACCATGGTGGCGACCGGTAGCGCTAGCATAACTTCGTATAAAGTAT
CCTATACGAAGTTATTTGCCTTAACCCAGAAATTATCACTGTTATTCTTTAGAATGGTGCAAAGAATAAC
TTCGTATAATGTATGCTATACGAAGTTATGAATTCGATATCAAGCTTATCGATAATCAACCTCTGGATTA
CAAAATTTGTGAAAGATTGACTGGTATTCTTAACTATGTTGCTCCTTTTACGCTATGTGGATACGCTGCT
TTAATGCCTTTGTATCATGCTATTGCTTCCCGTATGGCTTTCATTTTCTCCTCCTTGTATAAATCCTGGT
TGCTGTCTCTTTATGAGGAGTTGTGGCCCGTTGTCAGGCAACGTGGCGTGGTGTGCACTGTGTTTGCTGA
CGCAACCCCCACTGGTTGGGGCATTGCCACCACCTGTCAGCTCCTTTCCGGGACTTTCGCTTTCCCCCTC
CCTATTGCCACGGCGGAACTCATCGCCGCCTGCCTTGCCCGCTGCTGGACAGGGGCTCGGCTGTTGGGCA
CTGACAATTCCGTGGTGTTGTCGGGGAAATCATCGTCCTTTCCTTGGCTGCTCGCCTATGTTGCCACCTG
GATTCTGCGCGGGACGTCCTTCTGCTACGTCCCTTCGGCCCTCAATCCAGCGGACCTTCCTTCCCGCGGC
CTGCTGCCGGCTCTGCGGCCTCTTCCGCGTCTTCGCCTTCGCCCTCAGACGAGTCGGATCTCCCTTTGGG
CCGCCTCCCCGCATCGATACCGAGCGCTGCTCGAGAGATCTACGGGTGGCATCCCTGTGACCCCTCCCCA
GTGCCTCTCCTGGCCCTGGAAGTTGCCACTCCAGTGCCCACCAGCCTTGTCCTAATAAAATTAAGTTGCA
TCATTTTGTCTGACTAGGTGTCCTTCTATAATATTATGGGGTGGAGGGGGGTGGTATGGAGCAAGGGGCA
AGTTGGGAAGACAACCTGTAGGGCCTGCGGGGTCTATTGGGAACCAAGCTGGAGTGCAGTGGCACAATCT
TGGCTCACTGCAATCTCCGCCTCCTGGGTTCAAGCGATTCTCCTGCCTCAGCCTCCCGAGTTGTTGGGAT
TCCAGGCATGCATGACCAGGCTCAGCTAATTTTTGTTTTTTTGGTAGAGACGGGGTTTCACCATATTGGC
CAGGCTGGTCTCCAACTCCTAATCTCAGGTGATCTACCCACCTTGGCCTCCCAAATTGCTGGGATTACAG
GCGTGAACCACTGCTCCCTTCCCTGTCCTTCTGATTTTGTAGGTAACCACGTGCGGACCGAGCGGCCGCA
GGAACCCCTAGTGATGGAGTTGGCCACTCCCTCTCTGCGCGCTCGCTCGCTCACTGAGGCCGGGCGACCA
AAGGTCGCCCGACGCCCGGGCTTTGCCCGGGCGGCCTCAGTGAGCGAGCGAGCGCGCAGCTGCCTGCAGG
GGCGCCTGATGCGGTATTTTCTCCTTACGCATCTGTGCGGTATTTCACACCGCATA
[95 nt withheld, positions 3067-3161]
T
[46 nt withheld, positions 3163-3208]
C
[141 nt withheld, positions 3210-3350]
CCTTTGACGTTGGAGTCCACGTTCTTT
[37 nt withheld, positions 3378-3414]
ACTCTATCTCGGGCTATTCTTTTGATTTATAAGGGATTTTGCCGATTTCGGTCTATTGGTTAAAAAATGA
GCTGATTTAACAAAAATTTAACGCGAATTTTAACAAAATATTAACGTTTACAATTTTATGGTGCACTCTC
AGTACAATCTGCTCTGATGCCGCATAGTTAAGCCAGCCCCGACACCCGCCAACACCCGCTGACGCGCCCT
GACGGGCTTGTCTGCTCCCGGCATCCGCTTACAGACAAGCTGTGACCGTCTCCGGGAGCTGCATGTGTCA
GAGGTTTTCACCGTCATCACCGAAACGCGCGAGACGAAAGGGCCTCGTGATACGCCTATTTTTATAGGTT
AATGTCATGATAATAATGGTTTCTTAGACGTCAGGTGGCACTTTTCGGGGAAATGTGCGCGGAACCCCTA
TTTGTTTATTTTTCTAAATACATTCAAATATGTATCCGCTCATGAGACAATAACCCTGATAAATGCTTCA
ATAATATTGAAAAAGGAAGAGTATGAGTATTCAACATTTCCGTGTCGCCCTTATTCCCTTTTTTGCGGCA
TTTTGCCTTCCTGTTTTTGCTCACCCAGAAACGCTGGTGAAAGTAAAAGATGCTGAAGATCAGTTGGGTG
CACGAGTGGGTTACATCGAACTGGATCTCAACAGCGGTAAGATCCTTGAGAGTTTTCGCCCCGAAGAACG
TTTTCCAATGATGAGCACTTTTAAAGTTCTGCTATGTGGCGCGGTATTATCCCGTATTGACGCCGGGCAA
GAGCAACTCGGTCGCCGCATACACTATTCTCAGAATGACTTGGTTGAGTACTCACCAGTCACAGAAAAGC
ATCTTACGGATGGCATGACAGTAAGAGAATTATGCAGTGCTGCCATAACCATGAGTGATAACACTGCGGC
CAACTTACTTCTGACAACGATCGGAGGACCGAAGGAGCTAACCGCTTTTTTGCACAACATGGGGGATCAT
GTAACTCGCCTTGATCGTTGGGAACCGGAGCTGAATGAAGCCATACCAAACGACGAGCGTGACACCACGA
TGCCTGTAGCAATGGCAACAACGTTGCGCAAACTATTAACTGGCGAACTACTTACTCTAGCTTCCCGGCA
ACAATTAATAGACTGGATGGAGGCGGATAAAGTTGCAGGACCACTTCTGCGCTCGGCCCTTCCGGCTGGC
TGGTTTATTGCTGATAAATCTGGAGCCGGTGAGCGTGGGTCTCGCGGTATCATTGCAGCACTGGGGCCAG
ATGGTAAGCCCTCCCGTATCGTAGTTATCTACACGACGGGGAGTCAGGCAACTATGGATGAACGAAATAG
ACAGATCGCTGAGATAGGTGCCTCACTGATTAAGCATTGGTAACTGTCAGACCAAGTTTACTCATATATA
CTTTAGATTGATTTAAAACTTCATTTTTAATTTAAAAGGATCTAGGTGAAGATCCTTTTTGATAATCTCA
TGACCAAAATCCCTTAACGTGAGTTTTCGTTCCACTGAGCGTCAGACCCCGTAGAAAAGATCAAAGGATC
TTCTTGAGATCCTTTTTTTCTGCGCGTAATCTGCTGCTTGCAAACAAAAAAACCACCGCTACCAGCGGTG
GTTTGTTTGCCGGATCAAGAGCTACCAACTCTTTTTCCGAAGGTAACTGGCTTCAGCAGAGCGCAGATAC
CAAATACTGTTCTTCTAGTGTAGCCGTAGTTAGGCCACCACTTCAAGAACTCTGTAGCACCGCCTACATA
CCTCGCTCTGCTAATCCTGTTACCAGTGGCTGCTGCCAGTGGCGATAAGTCGTGTCTTACCGGGTTGGAC
TCAAGACGATAGTTACCGGATAAGGCGCAGCGGTCGGGCTGAACGGGGGGTTCGTGCACACAGCCCAGCT
TGGAGCGAACGACCTACACCGAACTGAGATACCTACAGCGTGAGCTATGAGAAAGCGCCACGCTTCCCGA
AGGGAGAAAGGCGGACAGGTATCCGGTAAGCGGCAGGGTCGGAACAGGAGAGCGCACGAGGGAGCTTCCA
GGGGGAAACGCCTGGTATCTTTATAGTCCTGTCGGGTTTCGCCACCTCTGACTTGAGCGTCGATTTTTGT
GATGCTCGTCAGGGGGGCGGAGCCTATGGAAAAACGCCAGCAACGCGGCCTTTTTACGGTTCCTGGCCTT
TTGCTGGCCTTTTGCTCACATGT
